>Addgene plasmid #176270 | pSLQ9757: CMV-BPNLS_TadA-linkerA-TadA*(8e)-Linker B-SV40 NLS-dCasMINI-V4-linkerC-c-Myc_NLS-3x FLAG-polyA | addgene full sequence | sequence record 343930 | Addgene NGS Result
GGGCCAGATATACGCGTTGACATTGATTATTGACTAGTTATTAATAGTAATCAATTACGGGGTCATTAGT
TCATAGCCCATATATGGAGTTCCGCGTTACATAACTTACGGTAAATGGCCCGCCTGGCTGACCGCCCAAC
GACCCCCGCCCATTGACGTCAATAATGACGTATGTTCCCATAGTAACGCCAATAGGGACTTTCCATTGAC
GTCAATGGGTGGAGTATTTACGGTAAACTGCCCACTTGGCAGTACATCAAGTGTATCATATGCCAAGTAC
GCCCCCTATTGACGTCAATGACGGTAAATGGCCCGCCTGGCATTATGCCCAGTACATGACCTTATGGGAC
TTTCCTACTTGGCAGTACATCTACGTATTAGTCATCGCTATTACCATGGTGATGCGGTTTTGGCAGTACA
TCAATGGGCGTGGATAGCGGTTTGACTCACGGGGATTTCCAAGTCTCCACCCCATTGACGTCAATGGGAG
TTTGTTTTGGCACCAAAATCAACGGGACTTTCCAAAATGTCGTAACAACTCCGCCCCATTGACGCAAATG
GGCGGTAGGCGTGTACGGTGGGAGGTCTATATAAGCAGAGCTGGTTTAGTGAACCGTCAGATCCGCTAGC
CGGGCCACCATGGGAAAACGGACAGCCGACGGAAGCGAGTTCGAGTCACCAAAGAAGAAGCGGAAAGTCT
CTGAAGTCGAGTTTAGCCACGAGTATTGGATGAGGCACGCACTGACCCTGGCAAAGCGAGCATGGGATGA
AAGAGAAGTCCCCGTGGGCGCCGTGCTGGTGCACAACAATAGAGTGATCGGAGAGGGATGGAACAGGCCA
ATCGGCCGCCACGACCCTACCGCACACGCAGAGATCATGGCACTGAGGCAGGGAGGCCTGGTCATGCAGA
ATTACCGCCTGATCGATGCCACCCTGTATGTGACACTGGAGCCATGCGTGATGTGCGCAGGAGCAATGAT
CCACAGCAGGATCGGAAGAGTGGTGTTCGGAGCACGGGACGCCAAGACCGGCGCAGCAGGCTCCCTGATG
GATGTGCTGCACCACCCCGGCATGAACCACCGGGTGGAGATCACAGAGGGAATCCTGGCAGACGAGTGCG
CCGCCCTGCTGAGCGATTTCTTTAGAATGCGGAGACAGGAGATCAAGGCCCAGAAGAAGGCACAGAGCTC
CACCGACTCTGGAGGATCTAGCGGAGGATCCTCTGGAAGCGAGACACCAGGCACAAGCGAGTCCGCCACA
CCAGAGAGCTCCGGCGGCTCCTCCGGAGGATCCTCTGAGGTGGAGTTTTCCCACGAGTACTGGATGAGAC
ATGCCCTGACCCTGGCCAAGAGGGCACGGGATGAGAGGGAGGTGCCTGTGGGAGCCGTGCTGGTGCTGAA
CAATAGAGTGATCGGCGAGGGCTGGAACAGAGCCATCGGCCTGCACGACCCAACAGCCCATGCCGAAATT
ATGGCCCTGAGACAGGGCGGCCTGGTCATGCAGAACTACAGACTGATTGACGCCACCCTGTACGTGACAT
TCGAGCCTTGCGTGATGTGCGCCGGCGCCATGATCCACTCTAGGATCGGCCGCGTGGTGTTTGGCGTGAG
GAACTCAAAAAGAGGCGCCGCAGGCTCCCTGATGAACGTGCTGAACTACCCCGGCATGAATCACCGCGTC
GAAATTACCGAGGGAATCCTGGCAGATGAATGTGCCGCCCTGCTGTGCGATTTCTATCGGATGCCTAGAC
AGGTGTTCAATGCTCAGAAGAAGGCCCAGAGCTCCATCAACTCTGGAGGATCTAGCGGAGGATCCTCTGG
CAGCGAGACACCAGGAACAAGCGAGTCAGCAACACCAGAGAGCAGTGGCGGCAGCAGCGGCGGCAGCCCC
AAGAAAAAACGCAAGGTGGGAAGCGGATCCGCCAAAAACACCATTACCAAAACACTGAAACTGCGTATTG
TGCGTCCGTATAATAGCGCAGAAGTGGAAAAAATTGTTGCCGACGAAAAAAACAACCGCGAAAAAATCGC
ACTGGAAAAGAACAAAGACAAAGTGAAAGAAGCCTGCAGCAAACATCTGAAAGTTGCAGCATATTGTACC
ACACAGGTTGAACGTAATGCATGCCTGTTTTGTAAAGCACGTAAACTGGATGACAAATTCTACCAAAAAC
TGCGTGGTCAGTTTCCGGATGCAGTTTTTTGGCAAGAAATCAGCGAAATTTTTCGCCAGCTGCAGAAACA
GGCAGCAGAAATCTATAATCAGAGCCTGATCGAACTGTACTACGAGATTTTTATCAAAGGCAAAGGTATT
GCAAATGCCAGCAGCGTTGAACATTATCTGAGTAGAGTTTGTTATAGACGTGCAGCAGAACTGTTTAAAA
ACGCAGCAATTGCAAGCGGTCTGCGTAGCAAAATCAAAAGCAATTTTCGTCTGAAAGAACTGAAAAACAT
GAAAAGTGGTCTGCCGACCACCAAAAGCGATAATTTTCCGATTCCGCTGGTTAAACAGAAAGGTGGTCAG
TATACCGGTTTTGAAATTAGCAATCATAATAGCGACTTCATCATCAAGATTCCGTTTGGTCGTTGGCAGG
TCAAAAAAGAGATTGATAAATATCGTCCGTGGGAGAAATTTGACTTTGAACAGGTTCAGAAAAGCCCGAA
ACCGATTAGCCTGCTGCTGAGCACCCAGCGTCGTAAACGTAATAAAGGTTGGAGCAAAGATGAAGGCACC
GAAGCCGAAATCAAAAAAGTTATGAATGGCGATTATCAGACCAGCTACATTGAAGTTAAACGTGGCAGCA
AAATCTGTGAAAAAAGCGCATGGATGCTGAATCTGAGCATTGATGTTCCGAAAATTGATAAAGGTGTGGA
TCCGAGCATTATTGGTGGTATTGCAGTTGGTGTTAGATCACCGCTGGTTTGCGCAATTAACAATGCATTT
AGCCGTTATAGCATCAGCGATAACGACCTGTTTCACTTCAACAAGAAAATGTTTGCACGTCGTCGTATCC
TGCTGAAAAAAAACCGTCATAAACGTGCAGGTCATGGTGCAAAAAACAAACTGAAACCGATCACCATTCT
GACCGAAAAAAGTGAACGTTTTCGCAAAAAGCTGATTGAACGTTGGGCATGTGAAATCGCGGATTTCTTC
ATTAAAAACAAAGTTGGCACCGTGCAGATGGAAAATCTGGAAAGCATGAAACGTAAAGAGGACAGCTATT
TTAACATTCGCCTGCGTGGCTTTTGGCCGTATGCAGAAATGCAGAACAAAATCGAATTCAAACTGAAGCA
GTATGGCATCGAAATTCGTAAAGTTGCACCGAATAATACCAGCAAAACCTGTAGCAAATGTGGCCATCTG
AACAACTATTTCAACTTCGAGTACCGCAAGAAAAACAAATTCCCGCACTTTAAATGCGAAAAATGCAACT
TCAAAGAAAACGCCGCGTATAATGCAGCCCTGAATATTTCAAACCCGAAACTGAAAAGCACCAAAGAGAG
ACCGGCCTATCCCTATGACGTGCCCGATTATGCCAGCCTGGGCAGCGGCGACGGCATTGGTAGTGGGAGC
AACGGCAGCAGCCTCCATATGGGTGGAGGCTCCGGGGAAGATCCTGCTGCCAAACGCGTTAAACTAGACG
ACTATAAGGACCACGACGGAGACTACAAGGATCATGATATTGATTACAAAGACGATGACGATAAGTGAGT
TTAAACCCGCTGATCAGCCTCGACTGTGCCTTCTAGTTGCCAGCCATCTGTTGTTTGCCCCTCCCCCGTG
CCTTCCTTGACCCTGGAAGGTGCCACTCCCACTGTCCTTTCCTAATAAAATGAGGAAATTGCATCGCATT
GTCTGAGTAGGTGTCATTCTATTCTGGGGGGTGGGGTGGGGCAGGACAGCAAGGGGGAGGATTGGGAAGA
CAATAGCAGGCATGCTGGGGATGCGGTGGGCTCTATGGCTTCTGAGGCGGAAAGAACCAGCTGGGGCTCG
ATACCGTCGACCTCTAGCTAGAGCTTGGCGTAATCATGGTCATAGCTGTTTCCTGTGTGAAATTGTTATC
CGCTCACAATTCCACACAACATACGAGCCGGAAGCATAAAGTGTAAAGCCTAGGGTGCCTAATGAGTGAG
CTAACTCACATTAATTGCGTTGCGCTCACTGCCCGCTTTCCAGTCGGGAAACCTGTCGTGCCAGCTGCAT
TAATGAATCGGCCAACGCGCGGGGAGAGGCGGTTTGCGTATTGGGCGCTCTTCCGCTTCCTCGCTCACTG
ACTCGCTGCGCTCGGTCGTTCGGCTGCGGCGAGCGGTATCAGCTCACTCAAAGGCGGTAATACGGTTATC
CACAGAATCAGGGGATAACGCAGGAAAGAACATGTGAGCAAAAGGCCAGCAAAAGGCCAGGAACCGTAAA
AAGGCCGCGTTGCTGGCGTTTTTCCATAGGCTCCGCCCCCCTGACGAGCATCACAAAAATCGACGCTCAA
GTCAGAGGTGGCGAAACCCGACAGGACTATAAAGATACCAGGCGTTTCCCCCTGGAAGCTCCCTCGTGCG
CTCTCCTGTTCCGACCCTGCCGCTTACCGGATACCTGTCCGCCTTTCTCCCTTCGGGAAGCGTGGCGCTT
TCTCATAGCTCACGCTGTAGGTATCTCAGTTCGGTGTAGGTCGTTCGCTCCAAGCTGGGCTGTGTGCACG
AACCCCCCGTTCAGCCCGACCGCTGCGCCTTATCCGGTAACTATCGTCTTGAGTCCAACCCGGTAAGACA
CGACTTATCGCCACTGGCAGCAGCCACTGGTAACAGGATTAGCAGAGCGAGGTATGTAGGCGGTGCTACA
GAGTTCTTGAAGTGGTGGCCTAACTACGGCTACACTAGAAGAACAGTATTTGGTATCTGCGCTCTGCTGA
AGCCAGTTACCTTCGGAAAAAGAGTTGGTAGCTCTTGATCCGGCAAACAAACCACCGCTGGTAGCGGTGG
TTTTTTTGTTTGCAAGCAGCAGATTACGCGCAGAAAAAAAGGATCTCAAGAAGATCCTTTGATCTTTTCT
ACGGGGTCTGACGCTCAGTGGAACGAAAACTCACGTTAAGGGATTTTGGTCATGAGATTATCAAAAAGGA
TCTTCACCTAGATCCTTTTAAATTAAAAATGAAGTTTTAAATCAATCTAAAGTATATATGAGTAAACTTG
GTCTGACAGTTACCAATGCTTAATCAGTGAGGCACCTATCTCAGCGATCTGTCTATTTCGTTCATCCATA
GTTGCCTGACTCCCCGTCGTGTAGATAACTACGATACGGGAGGGCTTACCATCTGGCCCCAGTGCTGCAA
TGATACCGCGAGACCCACGCTCACCGGCTCCAGATTTATCAGCAATAAACCAGCCAGCCGGAAGGGCCGA
GCGCAGAAGTGGTCCTGCAACTTTATCCGCCTCCATCCAGTCTATTAATTGTTGCCGGGAAGCTAGAGTA
AGTAGTTCGCCAGTTAATAGTTTGCGCAACGTTGTTGCCATTGCTACAGGCATCGTGGTGTCACGCTCGT
CGTTTGGTATGGCTTCATTCAGCTCCGGTTCCCAACGATCAAGGCGAGTTACATGATCCCCCATGTTGTG
CAAAAAAGCGGTTAGCTCCTTCGGTCCTCCGATCGTTGTCAGAAGTAAGTTGGCCGCAGTGTTATCACTC
ATGGTTATGGCAGCACTGCATAATTCTCTTACTGTCATGCCATCCGTAAGATGCTTTTCTGTGACTGGTG
AGTACTCAACCAAGTCATTCTGAGAATAGTGTATGCGGCGACCGAGTTGCTCTTGCCCGGCGTCAATACG
GGATAATACCGCGCCACATAGCAGAACTTTAAAAGTGCTCATCATTGGAAAACGTTCTTCGGGGCGAAAA
CTCTCAAGGATCTTACCGCTGTTGAGATCCAGTTCGATGTAACCCACTCGTGCACCCAACTGATCTTCAG
CATCTTTTACTTTCACCAGCGTTTCTGGGTGAGCAAAAACAGGAAGGCAAAATGCCGCAAAAAAGGGAAT
AAGGGCGACACGGAAATGTTGAATACTCATACTCTTCCTTTTTCAATATTATTGAAGCATTTATCAGGGT
TATTGTCTCATGAGCGGATACATATTTGAATGTATTTAGAAAAATAAACAAATAGGGGTTCCGCGCACAT
TTCCCCGAAAAGTGCCACCTGACGTCGACGGATCGGGAGATCGATCTCCCGATCCCCTAGGGTCGACTCT
CAGTACAATCTGCTCTGATGCCGCATAGTTAAGCCAGTATCTGCTCCCTGCTTGTGTGTTGGAGGTCGCT
GAGTAGTGCGCGAGCAAAATTTAAGCTACAACAAGGCAAGGCTTGACCGACAATTGCATGAAGAATCTGC
TTAGGGTTAGGCGTTTTGCGCTGCTTCGCGATGTAC
Features (pLannotate 1.2.2; 15 found; start..end, strand, type, name):
     19..398     +  enhancer       CMV enhancer: human cytomegalovirus immediate early enhancer
    399..602     +  promoter       CMV promoter: human cytomegalovirus (CMV) immediate early promoter
    700..1176    +  CDS            tadA: TADA_ECOLI - Also known as yfhC. Experimental evidence at protein level: Swiss-Prot protein existence level 1. Catalyzes the deamination of adenosine to inosine at the wobble position 34 of tRNA(Arg2). Essential for cell viability. From Escherichia coli (strain K12).
   1297..1785    +  CDS            tadA: TADA_ECOLI - Also known as yfhC. Experimental evidence at protein level: Swiss-Prot protein existence level 1. Catalyzes the deamination of adenosine to inosine at the wobble position 34 of tRNA(Arg2). Essential for cell viability. From Escherichia coli (strain K12).
   3734..3958    +  polyA_signal   bGH poly(A) signal: bovine growth hormone polyadenylation signal
   3962..3983    +  promoter       SV40 promoter (fragment): SV40 enhancer and early promoter
   3988..4004    +  misc_feature   MCS (fragment): pBluescript multiple cloning site
   4053..4069    -  protein_bind   lac operator: The lac repressor binds to the lac operator to inhibit transcription in E. coli. This inhibition can be relieved by adding lactose or isopropyl-β-D-thiogalactopyranoside (IPTG). lac repressor encoded by lacI
   4077..4107    -  promoter       lac promoter: promoter for the E. coli lac operon
   4122..4143    -  protein_bind   CAP binding site: CAP binding activates transcription in the presence of cAMP. E. coli catabolite activator protein
   4156..4248    -  CDS            lacI (fragment): lac repressor; lacI; The lac repressor binds to the lac operator to inhibit transcription in E. coli. This inhibition can be relieved by adding lactose or isopropyl-β-D-thiogalactopyranoside (IPTG).
   4431..5019    -  rep_origin     ori: high-copy-number ColE1/pMB1/pBR322/pUC origin of replication
   5190..6050    -  CDS            AmpR: β-lactamase; bla; confers resistance to ampicillin, carbenicillin, and related antibiotics
   6051..6155    -  promoter       AmpR promoter: bla
   6226..6270    -  misc_feature   bom (fragment): basis of mobility region from pBR322
