[The description below was written by a language model from this plasmid's Addgene catalogue record and pLannotate feature annotations shown in this document.]
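Description:
pSLQ9757 is a 6.4 kb mammalian expression plasmid built on a pCMV backbone that encodes an adenine base editor based on a miniature, catalytically dead CRISPR effector. It is propagated in E. coli through a high-copy ColE1/pUC-type origin and selected with ampicillin via the β-lactamase gene and its native promoter. The remaining bacterial elements in the annotation (lac promoter and operator, CAP site, and fragments of lacI, an MCS, an SV40 promoter and the pBR322 bom region) are backbone remnants with no evident role in the payload. No mammalian selection marker is annotated, which suggests use by transient transfection.

The expression cassette is driven by the human cytomegalovirus immediate-early enhancer and promoter and terminated by the bovine growth hormone polyadenylation signal. According to the construct name, the single open reading frame reads, from the N terminus: a bipartite NLS, wild-type E. coli TadA, linker A, the evolved TadA*(8e) deaminase variant, linker B, an SV40 NLS, dCasMINI-V4, linker C, a c-Myc NLS and a 3xFLAG tag for detection. The automated feature table recognises the two tandem tadA-derived coding regions but leaves the roughly 1.9 kb between the second deaminase and the polyA signal unannotated. This gap is where dCasMINI-V4, the downstream NLS and the FLAG tag would lie, so those parts rest on the catalogue name rather than on sequence annotation.

In this design the nuclease-dead CasMINI supplies guide-RNA-programmed DNA targeting, while the TadA heterodimer deaminates adenosine to inosine in the target, giving A-to-G conversion without a double-strand break. No guide RNA cassette is recorded, so the guide must be supplied separately. The stated purpose is expression of the TadA-TadA*(8e)-dCasMINI-V4 fusion in mammalian cells.
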