Addgene plasmid #176270: pSLQ9757: CMV-BPNLS_TadA-linkerA-TadA*(8e)-Linker B-SV40 NLS-dCasMINI-V4-linkerC-c-Myc_NLS-3x FLAG-polyA
Purpose: Expression of TadA-TadA* (8e)-dCasMINI-V4 in mammalian cells
Depositing lab: Stanley Qi. Depositing organization: Stanford University. Publication: Engineered miniature CRISPR-Cas system for mammalian genome regulation and editing. Xu X, Chemparathy A, Zeng L, Kempton HR, Shang S, Nakamura M, Qi LS. Mol Cell. 2021 Aug 26. pii: S1097-2765(21)00648-1. doi: 10.1016/j.molcel.2021.08.008. PubMed 34480847.
Backbone
  Vector backbone: pCMV
  Vector type: Mammalian Expression
Growth in bacteria
  Bacterial resistance: Ampicillin, 100 μg/mL
  Growth temperature: 37°C
  Growth strain: NEB Stable
  Copy number: Unknown
Gene/Insert
  Gene/Insert name: TadA-TadA*(8e)-dCasMINI-V4
  Promoter: CMV
  Cloning method: Gibson Cloning
  Sequencing primers: 5′ gtaacaactccgccccattgac
Terms and licenses: Academic/Nonprofit Terms; Industry Terms: Not Available to Industry
How to cite: pSLQ9757: CMV-BPNLS_TadA-linkerA-TadA*(8e)-Linker B-SV40 NLS-dCasMINI-V4-linkerC-c-Myc_NLS-3x FLAG-polyA was a gift from Stanley Qi (Addgene plasmid # 176270 ; http://n2t.net/addgene:176270 ; RRID:Addgene_176270)
